Addgene plasmid #69119: pTM1_VP30_ZEBOV
Purpose: Encodes for Ebola Virus Zaire VP30 under control of a T7 RNA polymerase promoter
Depositing lab: Elke Mühlberger. Depositing organization: Boston University Medical Campus. Publication: The L-VP35 and L-L interaction domains reside in the amino terminus of the Ebola virus L protein and are potential targets for antivirals. Trunschke M, Conrad D, Enterlein S, Olejnik J, Brauburger K, Muhlberger E. Virology. 2013 Jul 5;441(2):135-45. doi: 10.1016/j.virol.2013.03.013. Epub 2013 Apr 11. PubMed 23582637.
Backbone
  Vector backbone: pTM1
  Backbone manufacturer: Bernhard Moss, National Institutes of Health
  Backbone size w/o insert (bp): 5357
  Total vector size (bp): 7136
  Vector type: T7
Growth in bacteria
  Bacterial resistance: Ampicillin, 100 μg/mL
  Growth temperature: 37°C
  Growth strain: DH5alpha
  Copy number: Unknown
Gene/Insert
  Gene/Insert name: VP30 ZEBOV
  Insert size (bp): 866
  Entrez Gene: VP30 (a.k.a. ZEBOVgp5)
  Promoter: T7
  Cloning method: Restriction Enzyme; 5′ cloning site BamHI (not destroyed); 3′ cloning site PstI (not destroyed)
  Sequencing primers: 5′ ATT GTA TGG GAT CTG ATC TGG; 3′ GCC AAC TCA GCT TCC TTT CGG
Terms and licenses: Academic/Nonprofit Terms; Industry Terms: Not Available to Industry
How to cite: pTM1_VP30_ZEBOV was a gift from Elke Mühlberger (Addgene plasmid # 69119 ; http://n2t.net/addgene:69119 ; RRID:Addgene_69119)
