[The description below was written by a language model from this plasmid's Addgene catalogue record and pLannotate feature annotations shown in this document.]
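Description:
pTM1_VP30_ZEBOV is a T7 RNA polymerase-driven expression plasmid built on the pTM1 backbone and carrying the VP30 gene of Zaire ebolavirus. It is maintained in E. coli through a high-copy ColE1/pUC-type origin and selected with ampicillin via the β-lactamase gene. An f1 origin is also present, along with remnants of a lac promoter/operator region and a lacI fragment that appear to be backbone carry-over rather than functional parts of the expression unit.

The expression cassette consists of a T7 promoter followed by the encephalomyocarditis virus IRES, the VP30 open reading frame cloned between BamHI and PstI sites, and a T7 terminator. Because T7 transcripts made in the cytoplasm of mammalian cells are uncapped, the EMCV IRES provides cap-independent translation, so the protein is produced efficiently only in cells supplied with T7 RNA polymerase. The cassette is flanked by two fragments of the vaccinia virus thymidine kinase gene and neighbouring vaccinia sequences (J1 and a portion of the cap methyltransferase/poly(A) polymerase subunit gene). In pTM1-type vectors, such arms can allow homologous recombination into the vaccinia TK locus, although the record does not indicate that use here. There is an unannotated stretch of several hundred bases between the end of the VP30 coding sequence and the terminator, and the listed total size exceeds backbone plus insert; the record does not explain what this region contains.

VP30 is the Ebola virus transcription activator that supports initiation by the VP35–L polymerase complex. The associated study concerns interaction domains of the L polymerase, which suggests use as a support plasmid for expressing viral replication-complex proteins, but the record states only the expression purpose.
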