Features (pLannotate 1.2.2; 17 found; start..end, strand, type, name):
     20..478     +  CDS            J1_VACCW: Experimental evidence at protein level: Swiss-Prot protein existence level 1. Late protein which is a part of a large complex required for early virion morphogenesis. This complex participates in the formation of virosomes and the incorporation of virosomal contents into nascent immature virions. J1 protein is required for DNA packaging during immature virions (IV) formation (Probable). From Vaccinia virus (strain Western Reserve) (VACV) (Vaccinia virus (strain WR)).
    497..772     +  CDS            TK (fragment): KITH_VACCA - Experimental evidence at protein level: Swiss-Prot protein existence level 1. Phosphorylates thymidine and thymidine analogs, such as azidothymidine (AZT). Part of the salvage pathway for pyrimidine deoxyribonucleotide synthesis. From Vaccinia virus (strain Ankara) (VACV).
    794..812     +  promoter       T7 promoter: promoter for bacteriophage T7 RNA polymerase
    851..1423    +  misc_feature   IRES: internal ribosome entry site (IRES) of the encephalomyocarditis virus (EMCV)
   1554..2417    +  CDS            VP30: VP30_EBOZ5 - Experimental evidence at protein level: Swiss-Prot protein existence level 1. Multifunctional protein that acts as a viral transcriptional activator. Promotes read-through of an RNA hairpin in the NP open reading frame to enhance viral transcription. Mechanistically, nonphosphorylated VP30 hexamers form a ternary complex with the viral leader RNA. Clamps the RNA template and the complex VP35-polymerase L together, thereby increasing the polymerase affinity for the RNA template to increase transcription initiation despite the presence of RNA secondary structures. Assists also stop-
   3280..3329    +  CDS            SET1 (fragment): solubility-enhancement tag derived from T7 phage gene 10B
   3337..3384    +  terminator     T7 terminator: transcription terminator for bacteriophage T7 RNA polymerase
   3395..3673    +  CDS            TK (fragment): KITH_VACCW - Experimental evidence at protein level: Swiss-Prot protein existence level 1. Phosphorylates thymidine and thymidine analogs, such as azidothymidine (AZT). Part of the salvage pathway for pyrimidine deoxyribonucleotide synthesis (By similarity). From Vaccinia virus (strain Western Reserve) (VACV) (Vaccinia virus (strain WR)).
   3742..4401    +  CDS            PAPS (fragment): MCE_VACCW - Experimental evidence at protein level: Swiss-Prot protein existence level 1. Displays methyltransferase, positive regulation of the poly(A) polymerase and transcription elongation activities. Involved in the modification of both mRNA ends and in intermediate and late gene positive transcription elongation. At the mRNAs 5' end, methylates the ribose 2' OH group of the first transcribed nucleotide, thereby producing a 2'-O-methylpurine cap. At the 3' end, functions as a processivity factor which stimulates the activity of the viral poly(A) polymerase VP55 that creates mRNA's poly(A)
   4516..4971    +  rep_origin     f1 ori (sequence partly withheld): f1 bacteriophage origin of replication; arrow indicates direction of (+) strand synthesis
   5000..5104    +  promoter       AmpR promoter: bla
   5105..5965    +  CDS            AmpR: β-lactamase; bla; confers resistance to ampicillin, carbenicillin, and related antibiotics
   6136..6724    +  rep_origin     ori: high-copy-number ColE1/pMB1/pBR322/pUC origin of replication
   6907..6999    +  CDS            lacI (fragment): lac repressor; lacI; The lac repressor binds to the lac operator to inhibit transcription in E. coli. This inhibition can be relieved by adding lactose or isopropyl-β-D-thiogalactopyranoside (IPTG).
   7012..7033    +  protein_bind   CAP binding site: CAP binding activates transcription in the presence of cAMP. E. coli catabolite activator protein
   7048..7078    +  promoter       lac promoter: promoter for the E. coli lac operon
   7086..7102    +  protein_bind   lac operator: The lac repressor binds to the lac operator to inhibit transcription in E. coli. This inhibition can be relieved by adding lactose or isopropyl-β-D-thiogalactopyranoside (IPTG). lac repressor encoded by lacI
>Addgene plasmid #69119 | pTM1_VP30_ZEBOV | depositor full sequence | sequence record 131080 | pTM1_VP30_ZEBOV sequence 7138 bps
AAGCTTTTGCGATCAATAAATGGATCACAACCAGTATCTCTTAACGATGTTCTTCGCAGATGATGATTCA
TTTTTTAAGTATTTGGCTAGTCAAGATGATGAATCTTCATTATCTGATATATTGCAAATCACTCAATATC
TAGACTTTCTGTTATTATTATTGATCCAATCAAAAAATAAATTAGAAGCCGTGGGTCATTGTTATGAATC
TCTTTCAGAGGAATACAGACAATTGACAAAATTCACAGACTTTCAAGATTTTAAAAAACTGTTTAACAAG
GTCCCTATTGTTACAGATGGAAGGGTCAAACTTAATAAAGGATATTTGTTCGACTTTGTGATTAGTTTGA
TGCGATTCAAAAAAGAATCCTCTCTAGCTACCACCGCAATAGATCCTGTTAGATACATAGATCCTCGTCG
CAATATCGCATTTTCTAACGTGATGGATATATTAAAGTCGAATAAAGTGAACAATAATTAATTCTTTATT
GTCATCATGAACGGCGGACATATTCAGTTGATAATCGGCCCCATGTTTTCAGGTAAAAGTACAGAATTAA
TTAGACGAGTTAGACGTTATCAAATAGCTCAATATAAATGCGTGACTATAAAATATTCTAACGATAATAG
ATACGGAACGGGACTATGGACGCATGATAAGAATAATTTTGAAGCATTGGAAGCAACTAAACTATGTGAT
GTCTTGGAATCAATTACAGATTTCTCCGTGATAGGTATCGATGAAGGACAGTTCTTTCCAGACATTGTTG
AATTGATCTCGATCCCGCGAAATTAATACGACTCACTATAGGGAGACCACAACGGTTTCCCTCTAGCGGG
ATCAATTCCGCCCCTCTCCCTCCCCCCCCCCTAACGTTACTGGCCGAAGCCGCTTGGAATAAGGCCGGTG
TGCGTTTGTCTATATGTTATTTTCCACCATATTGCCGTCTTTTGGCAATGTGAGGGCCCGGAAACCTGGC
CCTGTCTTCTTGACGAGCATTCCTAGGGGTCTTTCCCCTCTCGCCAAAGGAATGCAAGGTCTGTTGAATG
TCGTGAAGGAAGCAGTTCCTCTGGAAGCTTCTTGAAGACAAACAACGTCTGTAGCGACCCTTTGCAGGCA
GCGGAACCCCCCACCTGGCGACAGGTGCCTCTGCGGCCAAAAGCCACGTGTATAAGATACACCTGCAAAG
GCGGCACAACCCCAGTGCCACGTTGTGAGTTGGATAGTTGTGGAAAGAGTCAAATGGCTCTCCTCAAGCG
TATTCAACAAGGGGCTGAAGGATGCCCAGAAGGTACCCCATTGTATGGGATCTGATCTGGGGCCTCGGTG
CACATGCTTTACATGTGTTTAGTCGAGGTTAAAAAAACGTCTAGGCCCCCCGAACCACGGGGACGTGGTT
TTCCTTTGAAAAACACGATAATACCATGGGAATTCCCCGGGGAGCTCACTAGTGGATCCGCGAACCGGTA
GAGTTTAGTTGCAACCTAACACACATAAAGCATTGGTCAAAAAGTCAATAGAAATTTAAACAGTGAGTGG
AGACAACTTTTAAATGGAAGCTTCATATGAGAGAGGACGCCCACGAGCTGCCAGACAGCATTCAAGGGAT
GGACACGACCACCATGTTCGAGCACGATCATCATCCAGAGAGAATTATCGAGGTGAGTACCGTCAATCAA
GGAGCGCCTCACAAGTGCGCGTTCCTACTGTATTTCATAAGAAGAGAGTTGAACCATTAACAGTTCCTCC
AGCACCTAAAGACATATGTCCGACCTTGAAAAAAGGATTTTTGTGTGACAGTAGTTTTTGCAAAAAAGAT
CACCAGTTGGAGAGTTTAACTGATAGGGAATTACTCCTACTAATCGCCCGTAAGACTTGTGGATCAGTAG
AACAACAATTAAATATAACTGCACCCAAGGACTCGCGCTTAGCAAATCCAACGGCTGATGATTTCCAGCA
AGAGGAAGGTCCAAAAATTACCTTGTTGACACTGATCAAGACGGCAGAACACTGGGCGAGACAAGACATC
AGAACCATAGAGGATTCAAAATTAAGAGCATTGTTGACTCTATGTGCTGTGATGACGAGGAAATTCTCAA
AATCCCAGCTGAGTCTTTTATGTGAGACACACCTAAGGCGCGAGGGGCTTGGGCAAGATCAGGCAGAACC
CGTTCTCGAAGTATATCAACGATTACACAGTGATAAAGGAGGCAGTTTTGAAGCTGCACTATGGCAACAA
TGGGACCGACAATCCCTAATTATGTTTATCACTGCATTCTTGAATATTGCTCTCCAGTTACCGTGTGAAA
GTTCTGCTGTCGTTGTTTCAGGGTTAAGAACATTGGTTCCTCAATCAGATAATGAGGAAGCTTCAACCAA
CCCGGGGACATGCTCATGGTCTGATGAGGGTACCCCTTAATAAGGCTGACTAAAACACTATATAACCTTC
TACTTGATCACAATACTCCGTATACCTATCATCATATATTTAATCAAGACGATATCCTTTAAAACTTATT
CAGTACTATAATCACTCTCGTTTCAAATTAATAAGATGTGCATGATTGCCCTAATATATGAAGAGGTATG
ATACAACCCTAACAGTGATCAAAGAAAATCATAATCTCGTATCGCTCGAAATATAACCTGCCAAGCATAC
CTCTTGCACAAAGTGATTCTTGTACACAAATAATGTTTTACTCTACAGGAGGTAGCAACGATCCATCCCA
TCAAAAAATAAGTATTTCATGACTTACTAATGATCTCTTAAAATATTAAGAAAAACTGACGGAACATAAA
TTCTTTATGCTTCAAGCTGTGGAGGAGGTGTTTGGTATTGGCTATTGTTATATTACAATCAATAACAAGC
TTGTAAAAATATTGTTCTTGTTTCAAGAGGTAGATTGTGACCGGAAATGCTAAACTAATGATGAAGATTA
ATGCGGAGGTCTGATAAGAATAAACCTTATTATTCAGATTAGGCCCCAAGAGGCATTCTTCATCTCCTTT
TAGCAAAGTACTATTTCAGGGTAGTCCAATTAGTGGCACGTCTTTTAGCTGTATATCAGTCGCCCCTGAG
ATACGCCACAAAAGTGTCTCTAAGCTAAATTGGTCTGTACACATCCCATACATTGTATTAGGGGCAATAA
TATCTAATTGAACTTAGCCGTTTAAAATTTAGTGCATAAATCTGGGCTAACACCACCAGGTCAACTCCAT
TGGCTGAAAAGAAGCTTACCTGCAGCTCGAGAGGCCTAATTAATTAAGTCGACGATCCGGCTGCTAACAA
AGCCCGAAAGGAAGCTGAGTTGGCTGCTGCCACCGCTGAGCAATAACTAGCATAACCCCTTGGGGCCTCT
AAACGGGTCTTGAGGGGTTTTTTGCTGAAAGGAGGAACTATATCCGGATCGAGATCAATTCTGTGAGCGT
ATGGCAAACGAAGGAAAAATAGTTATAGTAGCCGCACTCGATGGGACATTTCAACGTAAACCGTTTAATA
ATATTTTGAATCTTATTCCATTATCTGAAATGGTGGTAAAACTAACTGCTGTGTGTATGAAATGCTTTAA
GGAGGCTTCCTTTTCTAAACGATTGGGTGAGGAAACCGAGATAGAAATAATAGGAGGTAATGATATGTAT
CAATCGGTGTGTAGAAAGTGTTACATCGACTCATAATATTATATTTTTTATCTAAAAAACTAAAAATAAA
CATTGATTAAATTTTAATATAATACTTAAAAATGGATGTTGTGTCGTTAGATAAACCGTTTATGTATTTT
GAGGAAATTGATAATGAGTTAGATTACGAACCAGAAAGTGCAAATGAGGTCGCAAAAAAACTGCCGTATC
AAGGACAGTTAAAACTATTACTAGGAGAATTATTTTTTCTTAGTAAGTTACAGCGACACGGTATATTAGA
TGGTGCCACCGTAGTGTATATAGGATCTGCTCCCGGTACACATATACGTTATTTGAGAGATCATTTCTAT
AATTTAGGAGTGATCATCAAATGGATGCTAATTGACGGCCGCCATCATGATCCTATTTTAAATGGATTGC
GTGATGTGACTCTAGTGACTCGGTTCGTTGATGAGGAATATCTACGATCCATCAAAAAACAACTGCATCC
TTCTAAGATTATTTTAATTTCTGATGTGAGATCCAAACGAGGAGGAAATGAACCTAGTACGGCGGATTTA
CTAAGTAATTACGCTCTACAAAATGTCATGATTAGTATTTTAAACCCCGTGGCGTCTAGTCTTAAATGGA
GATGCCCGTTTCCAGATCAATGGATCAAGGACTTTTATATCCCACACGGTAATAAAATGTTACAACCTTT
TGCTCCTTCATATTCAGGGCCGTCGTTTTACAACGTCGTGACTGGGAAAACCCTGGCGTTACCCAACTTA
ATCGCCTTGCAGCACATCCCCCTTTCGCCAGCTGGCGTAATAGCGAAGAGGCCCGCACCGATCGCCCTTC
CCAACAGTTGCGCAGCCTGAATGGCGAATGGCGCG
[124 nt withheld, positions 4516-4639]
C
[91 nt withheld, positions 4641-4731]
A
[49 nt withheld, positions 4733-4781]
CCTTTGACGTTGGAGTCCACGTTCTTT
[37 nt withheld, positions 4809-4845]
ACCCTATCTCGGTCTATTCTTTTGATTTATAAGGGATTTTGCCGATTTCGGCCTATTGGTTAAAAAATGA
GCTGATTTAACAAAAATTTAACGCGAATTTTAACAAAATATTAACGTTTACAATTTCCCAGGTGGCACTT
TTCGGGGAAATGTGCGCGGAACCCCTATTTGTTTATTTTTCTAAATACATTCAAATATGTATCCGCTCAT
GAGACAATAACCCTGATAAATGCTTCAATAATATTGAAAAAGGAAGAGTATGAGTATTCAACATTTCCGT
GTCGCCCTTATTCCCTTTTTTGCGGCATTTTGCCTTCCTGTTTTTGCTCACCCAGAAACGCTGGTGAAAG
TAAAAGATGCTGAAGATCAGTTGGGTGCACGAGTGGGTTACATCGAACTGGATCTCAACAGCGGTAAGAT
CCTTGAGAGTTTTCGCCCCGAAGAACGTTTTCCAATGATGAGCACTTTTAAAGTTCTGCTATGTGGCGCG
GTATTATCCCGTATTGACGCCGGGCAAGAGCAACTCGGTCGCCGCATACACTATTCTCAGAATGACTTGG
TTGAGTACTCACCAGTCACAGAAAAGCATCTTACGGATGGCATGACAGTAAGAGAATTATGCAGTGCTGC
CATAACCATGAGTGATAACACTGCGGCCAACTTACTTCTGACAACGATCGGAGGACCGAAGGAGCTAACC
GCTTTTTTGCACAACATGGGGGATCATGTAACTCGCCTTGATCGTTGGGAACCGGAGCTGAATGAAGCCA
TACCAAACGACGAGCGTGACACCACGATGCCTGTAGCAATGGCAACAACGTTGCGCAAACTATTAACTGG
CGAACTACTTACTCTAGCTTCCCGGCAACAATTAATAGACTGGATGGAGGCGGATAAAGTTGCAGGACCA
CTTCTGCGCTCGGCCCTTCCGGCTGGCTGGTTTATTGCTGATAAATCTGGAGCCGGTGAGCGTGGGTCTC
GCGGTATCATTGCAGCACTGGGGCCAGATGGTAAGCCCTCCCGTATCGTAGTTATCTACACGACGGGGAG
TCAGGCAACTATGGATGAACGAAATAGACAGATCGCTGAGATAGGTGCCTCACTGATTAAGCATTGGTAA
CTGTCAGACCAAGTTTACTCATATATACTTTAGATTGATTTAAAACTTCATTTTTAATTTAAAAGGATCT
AGGTGAAGATCCTTTTTGATAATCTCATGACCAAAATCCCTTAACGTGAGTTTTCGTTCCACTGAGCGTC
AGACCCCGTAGAAAAGATCAAAGGATCTTCTTGAGATCCTTTTTTTCTGCGCGTAATCTGCTGCTTGCAA
ACAAAAAAACCACCGCTACCAGCGGTGGTTTGTTTGCCGGATCAAGAGCTACCAACTCTTTTTCCGAAGG
TAACTGGCTTCAGCAGAGCGCAGATACCAAATACTGTCCTTCTAGTGTAGCCGTAGTTAGGCCACCACTT
CAAGAACTCTGTAGCACCGCCTACATACCTCGCTCTGCTAATCCTGTTACCAGTGGCTGCTGCCAGTGGC
GATAAGTCGTGTCTTACCGGGTTGGACTCAAGACGATAGTTACCGGATAAGGCGCAGCGGTCGGGCTGAA
CGGGGGGTTCGTGCACACAGCCCAGCTTGGAGCGAACGACCTACACCGAACTGAGATACCTACAGCGTGA
GCTATGAGAAAGCGCCACGCTTCCCGAAGGGAGAAAGGCGGACAGGTATCCGGTAAGCGGCAGGGTCGGA
ACAGGAGAGCGCACGAGGGAGCTTCCAGGGGGAAACGCCTGGTATCTTTATAGTCCTGTCGGGTTTCGCC
ACCTCTGACTTGAGCGTCGATTTTTGTGATGCTCGTCAGGGGGGCGGAGCCTATGGAAAAACGCCAGCAA
CGCGGCCTTTTTACGGTTCCTGGCCTTTTGCTGGCCTTTTGCTCACATGTTCTTTCCTGCGTTATCCCCT
GATTCTGTGGATAACCGTATTACCGCCTTTGAGTGAGCTGATACCGCTCGCCGCAGCCGAACGACCGAGC
GCAGCGAGTCAGTGAGCGAGGAAGCGGAAGAGCGCCCAATACGCAAACCGCCTCTCCCCGCGCGTTGGCC
GATTCATTAATGCAGCTGGCACGACAGGTTTCCCGACTGGAAAGCGGGCAGTGAGCGCAACGCAATTAAT
GTGAGTTAGCTCACTCATTAGGCACCCCAGGCTTTACACTTTATGCTTCCGGCTCGTATGTTGTGTGGAA
TTGTGAGCGGATAACAATTTCACACAGGAAACAGCTATGACCATGATTACGCC
