>Addgene plasmid #69119 | pTM1_VP30_ZEBOV | addgene partial sequence | sequence record 131078 | IRES-F 5'-TGGCTCTCCTCAAGCGTATT-3'
TTGTATGGGATCTGATCTGGGGCCTCGGTGCACATGCTTTACATGTGTTTAGTCGAGGTTAAAAAAACGT
CTAGGCCCCCCGAACCACGGGGACGTGGTTTTCCTTTGAAAAACACGATAATACCATGGGAATTCCCCGG
GGAGCTCACTAGTGGATCCGCGAACCGGTAGAGTTTAGTTGCAACCTAACACACATAAAGCATTGGTCAA
AAAGTCAATAGAAATTTAAACAGTGAGTGGAGACAACTTTTAAATGGAAGCTTCATATGAGAGAGGACGC
CCACGAGCTGCCAGACAGCATTCAAGGGATGGACACGACCACCATGTTCGAGCACGATCATCATCCAGAG
AGAATTATCGAGGTGAGTACCGTCAATCAAGGAGCGCCTCACAAGTGCGCGTTCCTACTGTATTTCATAA
GAAGAGAGTTGAACCATTAACAGTTCCTCCAGCACCTAAAGACATATGTCCGACCTTGAAAAAAGGATTT
TTGTGTGACAGTAGTTTTTGCAAAAAAGATCACCAGTTGGAGAGTTTAACTGATAGGGAATTACTCCTAC
TAATCGCCCGTAAGACTTGTGGATCAGTAGAACAACAATTAAATATAACTGCACCCAAGGACTCGCGCTT
AGCAAATCCAACGGCTGATGATTTCCAGCAAGAGGAAGGTCCAAAAATTACCTTGTTGACACTGATCAAG
ACGGCAGAACACTGGGCGAGACAAGACATCAGAACCATAGAGGATTCAAAATTAAGAGCATTGTTGACTC
TATGTGCTGTGATGACGAGGAAATTCTCAA
