>Addgene plasmid #69119 | pTM1_VP30_ZEBOV | addgene partial sequence | sequence record 131079 | T7term 5'-GCTAGTTATTGCTCAGCGG-3'
TGTTAGCAGCCGGATCGTCGACTTAATTAATTAGGCCTCTCGAGCTGCAGGTAAGCTTCTTTTCAGCCAA
TGGAGTTGACCTGGTGGTGTTAGCCCAGATTTATGCACTAAATTTTAAACGGCTAAGTTCAATTAGATAT
TATTGCCCCTAATACAATGTATGGGATGTGTACAGACCAATTTAGCTTAGAGACACTTTTGTGGCGTATC
TCAGGGGCGACTGATATACAGCTAAAAGACGTGCCACTAATTGGACTACCCTGAAATAGTACTTTGCTAA
AAGGAGATGAAGAATGCCTCTTGGGGCCTAATCTGAATAATAAGGTTTATTCTTATCAGACCTCCGCATT
AATCTTCATCATTAGTTTAGCATTTCCGGTCACAATCTACCTCTTGAAACAAGAACAATATTTTTACAAG
CTTGTTATTGATTGTAATATAACAATAGCCAATACCAAACACCTCCTCCACAGCTTGAAGCATAAAGAAT
TTATGTTCCGTCAGTTTTTCTTAATATTTTAAGAGATCATTAGTAAGTCATGAAATACTTATTTTTTGAT
GGGATGGATCGTTGCTACCTCCTGTAGAGTAAAACATTATTTGTGTACAAGAATCACTTTGTGCAAGAGG
TATGCTTGGCAGGTTATATTTCGAGCGATACGAGATTATGATTTTCTTTGATCACTGTTAGGGTTGTATC
ATACCTCTTCATATATTAGGGCAATCATGCACATCTTATTAATTTGAAACGAGAGTGATTATAGTACTGA
ATAAGTTTTAAAGGATATCGTCTTGATTAA
